>Addgene plasmid #147383 | pAc5.1B-EGFP-CeAIN2_254-400-DmGW182_205-490-dsRNAres_R | depositor full sequence | sequence record 289830 | Full Sequence
CTTCAAGGAATTAATTCTATATTCTAAAAACACAAATGATACTTCTAAAAAAAATCATGAATGGCATCAA
CTCTGAATCAAATCTTTGCAGATGCACCTACTTCTCATTTCCACTGTCACATCATTTTTCCAGATCTCGC
TGCCTGTTATGTGGCCCACAAACCAAGACACGTTTTATGGCCATTAAAGCTGGCTGATCGTCGCCAAACA
CCAAATACATATCAATATGTACATTCGAGAAAGAAGCGATCAAAGAAGCGTCTTCGGGCGAGTAGGAGAA
TGCGGAGGAGAAGGAGAACGAGCTGATCTAGTATCTCTCCACAATCCAATGCCAACTGACCAACTGGCCA
TATTCGGAGCAATTTGAAGCCAATTTCCATCGCCTGGCGATCGCTCCATTCTTGGCTATATGTTTTTCAC
CGTTCCCGGGGCCATTTTCAAAGACTCGTCGGTAAGATAAGATTGTGTCACTCGCTGTCTCTCTTCATTT
GTCGAAGAATGCTGAGGAATTTCGCGATGACGTCGGCGAGTATTTTGAAGAATGAGAATAATTTGTATTT
ATACGAAAATCAGTTAGTGGAATTTTCTACAAAAACATGTTATCTATAGATAATTTTGTTGCAAAATATG
TTGACTATGACAAAGATTGTATGTATATACCTTTAATGTATTCTCATTTTCTTATGTATTTATAATGGCA
ATGATGATACTGATGATATTTTAAGATGATGCCAGACCACAGGCTGATTTCTGCGTCTTTTGCCGAACGC
AGTGCATGTGCGGTTGTTGTTTTTTGGAATAGTTTCAATTTTCGGACTGTCCGCTTTGATTTCAGTTTCT
TGGCTTATTCAAAAAGCAAAGTAAAGCCAAAAAAGCGAGATGGCAATACCAAATGCGGCAAAACGGTAGT
GGAAGGAAAGGGGTGCGGGGCAGCGGAAGGAAGGGTGGGGCGGGGCGTGGCGGGGTCTGTGGCTGGGCGC
GACGTCACCGACGTTGGAGCCACTCCTTTGACCATGTGTGCGTGTGTGTATTATTCGTGTCTCGCCACTC
GCCGGTTGTTTTTTTCTTTTTATCTCGCTCTCTCTAGCGCCATCTCGTACGCATGCTCAACGCACCGCAT
GTTGCCGTGTCCTTTATGCGTCATTTTGGCTCGAAATAGGCAATTATTTAAACAAAGATTAGTCAACGAA
AACGCTAAAATAAATAAGTCTACAATATGGTTACTTATTGCCATGTGTGTGCAGCCAACGATAGCAACAA
AAGCAACAACACAGTGGCTTTCCCTCTTTCACTTTTTGTTTGCAAGCGCGTGCGAGCAAGACGGCACGAC
CGGCAAACGCAATTACGCTGACAAAGAGCAGACGAAGTTTTGGCCGAAAAACATCAAGGCGCCTGATACG
AATGCATTTGCAATAACAATTGCGATATTTAATATTGTTTATGAAGCTGTTTGACTTCAAAACACACAAA
AAAAAAAATAAAACAAATTATTTGAAAGAGAATTAGGAATCGGACAGCTTATCGTTACGGGCTAACAGCA
CACCGAGACGAAATAGCTTACCTGACGTCACAGCCTCTGGAAGAACTGCCGCCAAGCAGAGAGAGAGAGA
AAAAGAGGGAGAGCAGCTTAGACCGCATGTGCTTGTGTGTGAGGCGTCTCTCTCTTCGTCTCCTGTTTGC
GCAAACGCATAGACTGCACTGAGAAAATCGATTACCTATTTTTTATGAATGAATATTTGCACTATTACTA
TTCAAAACTATTAAGATAGCAATCACATTCAATAGCCAAATACTATACCACCTGAGCGATGCAACGAAAT
GATCAATTTGAGCAAAAATGCTGCATATTTAGGACGGCATCATTATAGAAATGCTTCTTGCTGTGTACTT
TTCTCTCGTCTGGCAGCTGTTTCGCCGTTATTGTTAAAACCGGCTTAAGTTAGGTGTGTTTTCTACGACT
AGTGATGCCCCTACTAGAAGATGTGTGTTGCACAAATGTCCCTGAATAACCAATTTGAAGTGCAGATAGC
AGTAAACGTAAGCTAATATGAATATTATTTAACTGTAATGTTTTAATATCGCTGGACATTACTAATAAAC
CCACTATAAACACATGTACATATGTATGTTTTGGCATACAATGAGTAGTTGGGGAAAAAATGTGTAAAAG
CACCGTGACCATCACAGCATAAAGATAACCAGCTGAAGTATCGAATATGAGTAACCCCCAAATTGAATCA
CATGCCGCAACTGATAGGACCCATGGAAGTACACTCTTCATGGCGATATACAAGACACACACAAGCACGA
ACACCCAGTTGCGGAGGAAATTCTCCGTAAATGAAAACCCAATCGGCGAACAATTCATACCCATATATGG
TAAAAGTTTTGAACGCGACTTGAGAGCGGAGAGCATTGCGGCTGATAAGGTTTTAGCGCTAAGCGGGCTT
TATAAAACGGGCTGCGGGACCAGTTTTCATATCACTACCGTTTGAGTTCTTGTGCTGTGTGGATACTCCT
CCCGACACAAAGCCGCTCCATCAGCCAGCAGTCGTCTAATCCAGAGACCCCGGATCGGGGTACCAACATG
GTGAGCAAGGGCGAGGAGCTGTTCACCGGGGTGGTGCCCATCCTGGTCGAGCTGGACGGCGACGTAAACG
GCCACAAGTTCAGCGTGTCCGGCGAGGGCGAGGGCGATGCCACCTACGGCAAGCTGACCCTGAAGTTCAT
CTGCACCACCGGCAAGCTGCCCGTGCCCTGGCCCACCCTCGTGACCACCCTGACCTACGGCGTGCAGTGC
TTCAGCCGCTACCCCGACCACATGAAGCAGCACGACTTCTTCAAGTCCGCCATGCCCGAAGGCTACGTCC
AGGAGCGCACCATCTTCTTCAAGGACGACGGCAACTACAAGACCCGCGCCGAGGTGAAGTTCGAGGGCGA
CACCCTGGTGAACCGCATCGAGCTGAAGGGCATCGACTTCAAGGAGGACGGCAACATCCTGGGGCACAAG
CTGGAGTACAACTACAACAGCCACAACGTCTATATCATGGCCGACAAGCAGAAGAACGGCATCAAGGTGA
ACTTCAAGATCCGCCACAACATCGAGGACGGCAGCGTGCAGCTCGCCGACCACTACCAGCAGAACACCCC
CATCGGCGACGGCCCCGTGCTGCTGCCCGACAACCACTACCTGAGCACCCAGTCCGCCCTGAGCAAAGAC
CCCAACGAGAAGCGCGATCACATGGTCCTGCTGGAGTTCGTGACCGCCGCCGGGATCACTCTCGGCATGG
ACGAGCTGTACAAGCCAAGCTTAATGGATGATTATTCAATGTGGACTGATGAGAATGATGAAGACGCGAA
AAAGAAAAAATCGTTGAGAGATAAGGGATTGAGTGGATGGGGTGATGCTGATGTATCAAACAGTAAACCA
ATTCGCCGTTGGATTGTGCCAGAAGGCCAAGAAGAAGACTTTGAAACGGCAATGGAACGATGTCCAAGTC
ATTTGAAAAAGAAAGCATTGAATGAAGAAGCTCTTCGTCGACGTTTAACATCTGAAAATCCACAAATAGT
GGCACAAGCTCAACAACAAGCCGAAGAAGAGGCGAATGCTATGATGAGGATTGGACGAAGACCCATTGTT
CCCAGTGGATGGGGTGATATTCCATCTGAAATTAGTACTGACAAGTCAGAATTCGATCAAAGCTCGTCAC
GTGGTTGGGATGAAGGAAGTATAAGCGGTGGTGGAAGTTGCGGCCGCACATCCAGTGACCCGCGTGATAT
CCGTATGATTGACCCACGCGATCCAATCCGGGGCGACCCACGCGGCATTTCAGGACGCCTCAACGGTACG
TCAGAGATGTGGGGACACCACCCGCAGATGTCGCACAATCAACTGCAGGGAATTAATAAGATGGTCGGAC
AGAGCGTTGCGACAGCTAGTACGAGCGTTGGCACGTCAGGATCCGGAATTGGACCAGGCGGACCGGGACC
AAGCACGGTTTCGGGAAACATTCCGACGCAATGGGGTCCAGCCCAGCCCGTTAGTGTCGGAGTTAGCGGA
CCGAAGGATATGTCGAAGCAAATTAGCGGCTGGGAAGAGCCGTCGCCTCCCCCACAACGCCGTAGCATCC
CAAATTATGACGACGGAACGTCCCTCTGGGGACAACAGACACGCGTCCCGGCCGCTAGTGGACATTGGAA
GGATATGACAGACTCCATTGGACGCAGCAGCCACCTGATGCGCGGACAGAGTCAGACCGGCGGAATTGGC
ATTGCTGGAGTTGGAAATAGCAATGTTCCAGTGGGAGCCAATCCAAGTAATCCTATAAGCAGTGTAGTTG
GACCTCAAGCCCGGATTCCATCTGTGGGCGGCGTACAACACAAACCAGACGGCGGCGCTATGTGGGTGCA
TTCCGGCAATGTAGGTGGCAGAAATAATGTTGCTGCTGTTACTACTTGGGGAGATGACACTCATAGCGTT
AATGTCGGCGCTCCCAGCAGTGGCAGTGTATCCAGCAACAATTGGGTTGATGACAAGTCCAACTCAACCT
TGGCACAAAACTCTTGGAGCGACCCGGCCCCTGTTGGAGTTAGTTGGGGCAATAAGCAAAGCTAATCTAG
AGGGCCCGCGGTTCGAAGGTAAGCCTATCCCTAACCCTCTCCTCGGTCTCGATTCTACGCGTACCGGTCA
TCATCACCATCACCATTGAGTTTAAACCCGCTGATCAGCCTCGACTGTGCCTTCTAAGGCCTGAGCTCGC
TGATCAGCCTCGATCGAGGATCCAGACATGATAAGATACATTGATGAGTTTGGACAAACCACAACTAGAA
TGCAGTGAAAAAAATGCTTTATTTGTGAAATTTGTGATGCTATTGCTTTATTTGTAACCATTATAAGCTG
CAATAAACAAGTTAACAACAACAATTGCATTCATTTTATGTTTCAGGTTCAGGGGGAGGTGTGGGAGGTT
TTTTAAAGCAAGTAAAACCTCTACAAATGTGGTATGGCTGATTATGATCAGTCGACCGATGCCCTTGAGA
GCCTTCAACCCAGTCAGCTCCTTCCGGTGGGCGCGGGGCATGACTATCGTCGCCGCACTTATGACTGTCT
TCTTTATCATGCAACTCGTAGGACAGGTGCCGGCAGCGCTCTGGGTCATTTTCGGCGAGGACCGCTTTCG
CTGGAGCGCGACGATGATCGGCCTGTCGCTTGCGGTATTCGGAATCTTGCACGCCCTCGCTCAAGCCTTC
GTCACTGGTCCCGCCACCAAACGTTTCGGCGAGAAGCAGGCCATTATCGCCGGCATGGCGGCCGACGCGC
TGGGCTACGTCTTGCTGGCGTTCGCGACGCGAGGCTGGATGGCCTTCCCCATTATGATTCTTCTCGCTTC
CGGCGGCATCGGGATGCCCGCGTTGCAGGCCATGCTGTCCAGGCAGGTAGATGACGACCATCAGGGACAG
CTTCAAGGATCGCTCGCGGCTCTTACCAGCCAGCAAAAGGCCAGGAACCGTAAAAAGGCCGCGTTGCTGG
CGTTTTTCCATAGGCTCCGCCCCCCTGACGAGCATCACAAAAATCGACGCTCAAGTCAGAGGTGGCGAAA
CCCGACAGGACTATAAAGATACCAGGCGTTTCCCCCTGGAAGCTCCCTCGTGCGCTCTCCTGTTCCGACC
CTGCCGCTTACCGGATACCTGTCCGCCTTTCTCCCTTCGGGAAGCGTGGCGCTTTCTCAATGCTCACGCT
GTAGGTATCTCAGTTCGGTGTAGGTCGTTCGCTCCAAGCTGGGCTGTGTGCACGAACCCCCCGTTCAGCC
CGACCGCTGCGCCTTATCCGGTAACTATCGTCTTGAGTCCAACCCGGTAAGACACGACTTATCGCCACTG
GCAGCAGCCACTGGTAACAGGATTAGCAGAGCGAGGTATGTAGGCGGTGCTACAGAGTTCTTGAAGTGGT
GGCCTAACTACGGCTACACTAGAAGGACAGTATTTGGTATCTGCGCTCTGCTGAAGCCAGTTACCTTCGG
AAAAAGAGTTGGTAGCTCTTGATCCGGCAAACAAACCACCGCTGGTAGCGGTGGTTTTTTTGTTTGCAAG
CAGCAGATTACGCGCAGAAAAAAAGGATCTCAAGAAGATCCTTTGATCTTTTCTACGGGGTCTGACGCTC
AGTGGAACGAAAACTCACGTTAAGGGATTTTGGTCATGAGATTATCAAAAAGGATCTTCACCTAGATCCT
TTTAAATTAAAAATGAAGTTTTAAATCAATCTAAAGTATATATGAGTAAACTTGGTCTGACAGTTACCAA
TGCTTAATCAGTGAGGCACCTATCTCAGCGATCTGTCTATTTCGTTCATCCATAGTTGCCTGACTCCCCG
TCGTGTAGATAACTACGATACGGGAGGGCTTACCATCTGGCCCCAGTGCTGCAATGATACCGCGAGACCC
ACGCTCACCGGCTCCAGATTTATCAGCAATAAACCAGCCAGCCGGAAGGGCCGAGCGCAGAAGTGGTCCT
GCAACTTTATCCGCCTCCATCCAGTCTATTAATTGTTGCCGGGAAGCTAGAGTAAGTAGTTCGCCAGTTA
ATAGTTTGCGCAACGTTGTTGCCATTGCTGCAGGCATCGTGGTGTCACGCTCGTCGTTTGGTATGGCTTC
ATTCAGCTCCGGTTCCCAACGATCAAGGCGAGTTACATGATCCCCCATGTTGTGCAAAAAAGCGGTTAGC
TCCTTCGGTCCTCCGATCGTTGTCAGAAGTAAGTTGGCCGCAGTGTTATCACTCATGGTTATGGCAGCAC
TGCATAATTCTCTTACTGTCATGCCATCCGTAAGATGCTTTTCTGTGACTGGTGAGTACTCAACCAAGTC
ATTCTGAGAATAGTGTATGCGGCGACCGAGTTGCTCTTGCCCGGCGTCAACACGGGATAATACCGCGCCA
CATAGCAGAACTTTAAAAGTGCTCATCATTGGAAAACGTTCTTCGGGGCGAAAACTCTCAAGGATCTTAC
CGCTGTTGAGATCCAGTTCGATGTAACCCACTCGTGCACCCAACTGATCTTCAGCATCTTTTACTTTCAC
CAGCGTTTCTGGGTGAGCAAAAACAGGAAGGCAAAATGCCGCAAAAAAGGGAATAAGGGCGACACGGAAA
TGTTGAATACTCATACTCTTCCTTTTTCAATATTATTGAAGCATTTATCAGGGTTATTGTCTCATGAGCG
GATACATATTTGAATGTATTTAGAAAAATAAACAAATAGGGGTTCCGCGCACATTTCCCCGAAAAGTGCC
ACCTGACGTCTAAGAAACCATTATTATCATGACATTAACCTATAAAAATAGGCGTATCACGAGGCCCTTT
CGT
Features (pLannotate 1.2.2; 10 found; start..end, strand, type, name):
     56..2568    +  promoter       Ac5 promoter: Drosophila melanogaster actin 5C promoter
   2588..3304    +  CDS            EGFP: EGFP is a basic (constitutively fluorescent) green fluorescent protein published in 1996, derived from Aequorea victoria. It is reported to be a rapidly-maturing weak dimer with moderate acid sensitivity.
   3647..4612    +  CDS            gw (fragment): GAWKY_DROME - Also known as GW182 From Drosophila melanogaster (Fruit fly).
   4638..4679    +  CDS            V5 tag: epitope tag from simian virus 5
   4779..4913    -  polyA_signal   SV40 poly(A) signal: SV40 polyadenylation signal
   4936..5020    -  CDS            large T antigen (fragment): large T antigen from SV40 (simian virus 40)
   5021..5491    +  CDS            TcR (fragment): tetracycline efflux protein; tet; confers resistance to tetracycline
   5535..6123    -  rep_origin     ori: high-copy-number ColE1/pMB1/pBR322/pUC origin of replication
   6294..7154    -  CDS            AmpR: β-lactamase; bla; confers resistance to ampicillin, carbenicillin, and related antibiotics
   7155..7259    -  promoter       AmpR promoter: bla
