[The description below was written by a language model from this plasmid's Addgene catalogue record and pLannotate feature annotations shown in this document.]
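Description:
pAc5.1B-EGFP-CeAIN2_254-400-DmGW182_205-490-dsRNAres_R is a 7,353 nt insect expression plasmid. The catalogue lists its backbone as unknown, but the name and annotated features point to a pAc5.1-type vector. It is maintained in E. coli through a ColE1/pUC-family origin and selected with ampicillin via the AmpR (β-lactamase) gene and its own promoter. The record lists it as low copy, although the annotated origin is of the high-copy class. Short fragments annotated as a tetracycline resistance gene and SV40 large T antigen appear to be non-functional backbone remnants.

Expression is driven by the Drosophila melanogaster actin 5C (Ac5) promoter, which gives strong constitutive transcription in fly cell lines. An N-terminal EGFP coding sequence is followed by the insert, a chimeric protein that joins residues 254–400 of C. elegans AIN-2 to residues 205–490 of Drosophila GW182 (gawky). The feature table annotates only the GW182 portion. The unannotated gap between EGFP and that fragment presumably holds the AIN-2 segment. A V5 epitope tag sequence lies downstream, though the record does not say whether it is read in frame, and an SV40 polyadenylation signal follows it. The depositor notes a two-residue (SD) deletion at positions 378–379 relative to the reference sequence.

The "dsRNAres" label indicates that the GW182 segment is recoded to escape dsRNA-mediated knockdown, which suits complementation experiments in cells depleted of endogenous GW182. The associated study examined how GW182 interactions with PABP and deadenylases contribute to miRNA-mediated repression and target degradation. The depositor sequence may be theoretical.
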