Addgene plasmid #147383: pAc5.1B-EGFP-CeAIN2_254-400-DmGW182_205-490-dsRNAres_R
Purpose: Insect Expression of CeAIN2_254-400-DmGW182_205-490-dsRNAres
Depositing lab: Elisa Izaurralde. Depositing organization: Max Planck Institute for Developmental Biology. Publication: The interactions of GW182 proteins with PABP and deadenylases are required for both translational repression and degradation of miRNA targets. Huntzinger E, Kuzuoglu-Ozturk D, Braun JE, Eulalio A, Wohlbold L, Izaurralde E. Nucleic Acids Res. 2013 Jan;41(2):978-94. doi: 10.1093/nar/gks1078. Epub 2012 Nov 21. PubMed 23172285.
Backbone
  Vector backbone: Unknown
  Vector type: Insect Expression
Growth in bacteria
  Bacterial resistance: Ampicillin, 100 μg/mL
  Growth temperature: 37°C
  Growth strain: DH5alpha
  Copy number: Low Copy
Gene/Insert
  Gene/Insert name: CeAIN2_254-400-DmGW182_205-490-dsRNAres
  Species: D. melanogaster (fly), C. elegans (nematode)
  Mutation: Deletion of 2 AA (SD) at position 378-379 compared to the sequence given by NCBI: AF000196.1
  Entrez Gene: gw (a.k.a. Dmel_CG31992, CG11484, CG31992, CG9905, Dmel\CG31992, GQ182, GW, GW182, Gw, Gw182, anon-EST:Posey205, dGW182, gw182)
  Cloning method: Unknown
Terms and licenses: Academic/Nonprofit Terms; Industry Terms: Not Available to Industry
Depositor comments: Plasmids from this collection were made available to the research community and donated after the lab closed. Please note that the sequence provided by the depositing laboratory may be theoretical/predicted or based on Sanger sequencing results. There may be discrepancies between sequencing results obtained by Addgene and the depositor sequence. If an Addgene verified sequence is not available, please contact before placing your order to request that our lab fully sequence the plasmid.
How to cite: pAc5.1B-EGFP-CeAIN2_254-400-DmGW182_205-490-dsRNAres_R was a gift from Elisa Izaurralde (Addgene plasmid # 147383 ; http://n2t.net/addgene:147383 ; RRID:Addgene_147383)
